>Addgene plasmid #80006 | pCSII-EF-miRFP670v1-hGem(1/110) | depositor full sequence | sequence record 150224 | pCSII-EF-miRFP670v1-hGem(1/110) sequence 10483 bps
GACGGATCGGGAGATCTCCCGATCCCCTATGGTCGACTCTCAGTACAATCTGCTCTGATGCCGCATAGTT
AAGCCAGTATCTGCTCCCTGCTTGTGTGTTGGAGGTCGCTGAGTAGTGCGCGAGCAAAATTTAAGCTACA
ACAAGGCAAGGCTTGACCGACAATTGCATGAAGAATCTGCTTAGGGTTAGGCGTTTTGCGCTGCTTCGCG
ATGTACGGGCCAGATATACGCGTTGACATTGATTATTGACTAGTTATTAATAGTAATCAATTACGGGGTC
ATTAGTTCATAGCCCATATATGGAGTTCCGCGTTACATAACTTACGGTAAATGGCCCGCCTGGCTGACCG
CCCAACGACCCCCGCCCATTGACGTCAATAATGACGTATGTTCCCATAGTAACGCCAATAGGGACTTTCC
ATTGACGTCAATGGGTGGAGTATTTACGGTAAACTGCCCACTTGGCAGTACATCAAGTGTATCATATGCC
AAGTACGCCCCCTATTGACGTCAATGACGGTAAATGGCCCGCCTGGCATTATGCCCAGTACATGACCTTA
TGGGACTTTCCTACTTGGCAGTACATCTACGTATTAGTCATCGCTATTACCATGGTGATGCGGTTTTGGC
AGTACATCAATGGGCGTGGATAGCGGTTTGACTCACGGGGATTTCCAAGTCTCCACCCCATTGACGTCAA
TGGGAGTTTGTTTTGGCACCAAAATCAACGGGACTTTCCAAAATGTCGTAACAACTCCGCCCCATTGACG
CAAATGGGCGGTAGGCGTGTACGGTGGGAGGTCTATATAAGCAGCGCGTTTTGCCTGTACTGGGTCTCTC
TGGTTAGACCAGATCTGAGCCTGGGAGCTCTCTGGCTAACTAGGGAACCCACTGCTTAAGCCTCAATAAA
GCTTGCCTTGAGTGCTTCAAGTAGTGTGTGCCCGTCTGTTGTGTGACTCTGGTAACTAGAGATCCCTCAG
ACCCTTTTAGTCAGTGTGGAAAATCTCTAGCAGTGGCGCCCGAACAGGGACTTGAAAGCGAAAGGGAAAC
CAGAGGAGCTCTCTCGACGCAGGACTCGGCTTGCTGAAGCGCGCACGGCAAGAGGCGAGGGGCGGCGACT
GGTGAGTACGCCAAAAATTTTGACTAGCGGAGGCTAGAAGGAGAGAGATGGGTGCGAGAGCGTCAGTATT
AAGCGGGGGAGAATTAGATCGCGATGGGAAAAAATTCGGTTAAGGCCAGGGGGAAAGAAAAAATATAAAT
TAAAACATATAGTATGGGCAAGCAGGGAGCTAGAACGATTCGCAGTTAATCCTGGCCTGTTAGAAACATC
AGAAGGCTGTAGACAAATACTGGGACAGCTACAACCATCCCTTCAGACAGGATCAGAAGAACTTAGATCA
TTATATAATACAGTAGCAACCCTCTATTGTGTGCATCAAAGGATAGAGATAAAAGACACCAAGGAAGCTT
TAGACAAGATAGAGGAAGAGCAAAACAAAAGTAAGACCACCGCACAGCAAGCGGCCGGCCGCTGATCTTC
AGACCTGGAGGAGGAGATATGAGGGACAATTGGAGAAGTGAATTATATAAATATAAAGTAGTAAAAATTG
AACCATTAGGAGTAGCACCCACCAAGGCAAAGAGAAGAGTGGTGCAGAGAGAAAAAAGAGCAGTGGGAAT
AGGAGCTTTGTTCCTTGGGTTCTTGGGAGCAGCAGGAAGCACTATGGGCGCAGCGTCAATGACGCTGACG
GTACAGGCCAGACAATTATTGTCTGGTATAGTGCAGCAGCAGAACAATTTGCTGAGGGCTATTGAGGCGC
AACAGCATCTGTTGCAACTCACAGTCTGGGGCATCAAGCAGCTCCAGGCAAGAATCCTGGCTGTGGAAAG
ATACCTAAAGGATCAACAGCTCCTGGGGATTTGGGGTTGCTCTGGAAAACTCATTTGCACCACTGCTGTG
CCTTGGAATGCTAGTTGGAGTAATAAATCTCTGGAACAGATTTGGAATCACACGACCTGGATGGAGTGGG
ACAGAGAAATTAACAATTACACAAGCTTAATACACTCCTTAATTGAAGAATCGCAAAACCAGCAAGAAAA
GAATGAACAAGAATTATTGGAATTAGATAAATGGGCAAGTTTGTGGAATTGGTTTAACATAACAAATTGG
CTGTGGTATATAAAATTATTCATAATGATAGTAGGAGGCTTGGTAGGTTTAAGAATAGTTTTTGCTGTAC
TTTCTATAGTGAATAGAGTTAGGCAGGGATATTCACCATTATCGTTTCAGACCCACCTCCCAACCCCGAG
GGGACCCGACAGGCCCGAAGGAATAGAAGAAGAAGGTGGAGAGAGAGACAGAGACAGATCCATTCGATTA
GTGAACGGATCTACAAATGGCAGTATTCATCCACAATTTTAAAAGAAAAGGGGGGATTGGGGGGTACAGT
GCAGGGGAAAGAATAGTAGACATAATAGCAACAGACATACAAACTAAAGAATTACAAAAACAAATTACAA
AAATTCAAAATTTTCGGGTTTATTACAGGGACAGCAGAAATTCACTTTGAATTAATTCAAGCTTCGTGAG
GCTCCGGTGCCCGTCAGTGGGCAGAGCGCACATCGCCCACAGTCCCCGAGAAGTTGGGGGGAGGGGTCGG
CAATTGAACCGGTGCCTAGAGAAGGTGGCGCGGGGTAAACTGGGAAAGTGATGTCGTGTACTGGCTCCGC
CTTTTTCCCGAGGGTGGGGGAGAACCGTATATAAGTGCAGTAGTCGCCGTGAACGTTCTTTTTCGCAACG
GGTTTGCCGCCAGAACACAGGTAAGTGCCGTGTGTGGTTCCCGCGGGCCTGGCCTCTTTACGGGTTATGG
CCCTTGCGTGCCTTGAATTACTTCCACCTGGCTCCAGTACGTGATTCTTGATCCCGAGCTGGAGCCAGGG
GCGGGCCTTGCGCTTTAGGAGCCCCTTCGCCTCGTGCTTGAGTTGAGGCCTGGCCTGGGCGCTGGGGCCG
CCGCGTGCGAATCTGGTGGCACCTTCGCGCCTGTCTCGCTGCTTTCGATAAGTCTCTAGCCATTTAAAAT
TTTTGATGACCTGCTGCGACGCTTTTTTTCTGGCAAGATAGTCTTGTAAATGCGGGCCAGGATCTGCACA
CTGGTATTTCGGTTTTTGGGGCCGCGGGCGGCGACGGGGCCCGTGCGTCCCAGCGCACATGTTCGGCGAG
GCGGGGCCTGCGAGCGCGGCCACCGAGAATCGGACGGGGGTAGTCTCAAGCTGGCCGGCCTGCTCTGGTG
CCTGGCCTCGCGCCGCCGTGTATCGCCCCGCCCTGGGCGGCAAGGCTGGCCCGGTCGGCACCAGTTGCGT
GAGCGGAAAGATGGCCGCTTCCCGGCCCTGCTCCAGGGGGCTCAAAATGGAGGACGCGGCGCTCGGGAGA
GCGGGCGGGTGAGTCACCCACACAAAGGAAAGGGGCCTTTCCGTCCTCAGCCGTCGCTTCATGTGACTCC
ACGGAGTACCGGGCGCCGTCCAGGCACCTCGATTAGTTCTGGAGCTTTTGGAGTACGTCGTCTTTAGGTT
GGGGGGAGGGGTTTTATGCGATGGAGTTTCCCCACACTGAGTGGGTGGAGACTGAAGTTAGGCCAGCTTG
GCACTTGATGTAATTCTCCTTGGAATTTGCCCTTTTTGAGTTTGGATCTTGGTTCATTCTCAAGCCTCAG
ACAGTGGTTCAAAGTTTTTTTCTTCCATTTCAGGTGTCGTGAACACGCTACCGGTCTCGAGAATTCATGG
TAGCAGGTCATGCCTCTGGCAGCCCCGCATTCGGGACCGCCTCTCATTCGAATTCCGAACATGAAGAGAT
CCACCTCGCCGGCTCGATCCAGCCGCATGGCGCGCTTCTGGTCGTCAGCGAACATGATCATCGCGTCATC
CAGGCCAGCGCCAACGCCGCGGAATTTCTGAATCTCGGAAGCGTACTCGGCGTTCCGCTCGCCGAGATCG
ACGGCGATCTGTTGATCAAGATCCTGCCGCATCTCGATCCCACCGCCGAAGGCATGCCGGTCGCGGTGCG
CTGCCGGATCGGCAATCCCTCTACGGAGTACTGCGGTCTGATGCATCGGCCTCCGGAAGGCGGGCTGATC
ATCGAACTCGAACGTGCCGGCCCGTCGATCGATCTGTCAGGCACGCTGGCGCCGGCGCTGGAGCGGATCC
GCACGGCGGGTTCACTGCGCGCGCTGTGCGATGACACCGTGCTGCTGTTTCAGCAGTGCACCGGCTACGA
CCGGGTGATGGTGTATCGTTTCGATGAGCAAGGCCACGGCCTGGTATTCTCCGAGTGCCATGTGCCTGGG
CTCGAATCCTATTTCGGCAACCGCTATCCGTCGTCGACTGTCCCGCAGATGGCGCGGCAGCTGTACGTGC
GGCAGCGCGTCCGCGTGCTGGTCGACGTCACCTATCAGCCGGTGCCGCTGGAGCCGCGGCTGTCGCCGCT
GACCGGGCGCGATCTCGACATGTCGGGCTGCTTCCTGCGCTCGATGTCGCCGTGCCATCTGCAGTTCCTG
AAGGACATGGGCGTGCGCGCCACCCTGGCGGTGTCGCTGGTGGTCGGCGGCAAGCTGTGGGGCCTGGTTG
TCTGTCACCATTATCTGCCGCGCTTCATCCGTTTCGAGCTGCGGGCGATCTGCAAACGGCTCGCCGAAAG
GATCGCGACGCGGATCACCGCGCTTGAGAGCGGAGGTGGTGGATCAGGTGGAGGAGGTTCTGGAGGTGGT
GGATCAGGAGGAGGTGGTTCTGGAGGTGGTGGATCGCGGCCGCTCGAGATGAATCCCAGTATGAAGCAGA
AACAAGAAGAAATCAAAGAGAATATAAAGAATAGTTCTGTCCCAAGAAGAACTCTGAAGATGATTCAGCC
TTCTGCATCTGGATCTCTTGTTGGAAGAGAAAATGAGCTGTCCGCAGGCTTGTCCAAAAGGAAACATCGG
AATGACCACTTAACATCTACAACTTCCAGCCCTGGGGTTATTGTCCCAGAATCTAGTGAAAATAAAAATC
TTGGAGGAGTCACCCAGGAGTCATTTGATCTTATGATTAAAGAAAATCCATCCTCTCAGTATTGGAAGGA
AGTGGCAGAAAAACGGAGAAAGGCGCTGTAATCTAGAGTTAACATCGAGGGATCAAGCTTATCGATAATC
AACCTCTGGATTACAAAATTTGTGAAAGATTGACTGGTATTCTTAACTATGTTGCTCCTTTTACGCTATG
TGGATACGCTGCTTTAATGCCTTTGTATCATGCTATTGCTTCCCGTATGGCTTTCATTTTCTCCTCCTTG
TATAAATCCTGGTTGCTGTCTCTTTATGAGGAGTTGTGGCCCGTTGTCAGGCAACGTGGCGTGGTGTGCA
CTGTGTTTGCTGACGCAACCCCCACTGGTTGGGGCATTGCCACCACCTGTCAGCTCCTTTCCGGGACTTT
CGCTTTCCCCCTCCCTATTGCCACGGCGGAACTCATCGCCGCCTGCCTTGCCCGCTGCTGGACAGGGGCT
CGGCTGTTGGGCACTGACAATTCCGTGGTGTTGTCGGGGAAGCTGACGTCCTTTCCATGGCTGCTCGCCT
GTGTTGCCACCTGGATTCTGCGCGGGACGTCCTTCTGCTACGTCCCTTCGGCCCTCAATCCAGCGGACCT
TCCTTCCCGCGGCCTGCTGCCGGCTCTGCGGCCTCTTCCGCGTCTTCGCCTTCGCCCTCAGACGAGTCGG
ATCTCCCTTTGGGCCGCCTCCCCGCATCGATACCGTCGAGACCTGGAAAAACATGGAGCAATCACAAGTA
GCAACACAGCAGCTACCAATGCTGCTTGTGCCTGGCTAGAAGCACAAGAGGAGGAGGAGGTGGGTTTTCC
AGTCACACCTCAGGTACCTTTAAGACCAATGACTTACAAGGCAGCTGTAGATCTTAGCCACTTTTTAAAA
GAAAAGGGGGGACTGGAAGGGCTAATTCACTCCCAACGAAGACAAGATATCCTTGATCTGTGGATCTACC
ACACACAAGGCTACTTCCCTGATTGGCAGAACTACACACCAGGGCCAGGGATCAGATATCCACTGACCTT
TGGATGGTGCTACAAGCTAGTACCAGTTGAGCAAGAGAAGGTAGAAGAAGCCAATGAAGGAGAGAACACC
CGCTTGTTACACCCTGTGAGCCTGCATGGGATGGATGACCCGGAGAGAGAAGTATTAGAGTGGAGGTTTG
ACAGCCGCCTAGCATTTCATCACATGGCCCGAGAGCTGCATCCGGACTGTACTGGGTCTCTCTGGTTAGA
CCAGATCTGAGCCTGGGAGCTCTCTGGCTAACTAGGGAACCCACTGCTTAAGCCTCAATAAAGCTTGCCT
TGAGTGCTTCAAGTAGTGTGTGCCCGTCTGTTGTGTGACTCTGGTAACTAGAGATCCCTCAGACCCTTTT
AGTCAGTGTGGAAAATCTCTAGCAGGGCCCGTTTAAACCCGCTGATCAGCCTCGACTGTGCCTTCTAGTT
GCCAGCCATCTGTTGTTTGCCCCTCCCCCGTGCCTTCCTTGACCCTGGAAGGTGCCACTCCCACTGTCCT
TTCCTAATAAAATGAGGAAATTGCATCGCATTGTCTGAGTAGGTGTCATTCTATTCTGGGGGGTGGGGTG
GGGCAGGACAGCAAGGGGGAGGATTGGGAAGACAATAGCAGGCATGCTGGGGATGCGGTGGGCTCTATGG
CTTCTGAGGCGGAAAGAACCAGCTGGGGCTCTAGGGGGTATCCCC
[124 nt withheld, positions 6766-6889]
C
[32 nt withheld, positions 6891-6922]
CA
[57 nt withheld, positions 6925-6981]
A
[49 nt withheld, positions 6983-7031]
CCTTTGACGTTGGAGTCCACGTTCTTT
[37 nt withheld, positions 7059-7095]
ACCCTATCTCGGTCTATTCTTTTGATTTATAAGGGATTTTGGGGATTTCGGCCTATTGGTTAAAAAATGA
GCTGATTTAACAAAAATTTAACGCGAATTAATTCTGTGGAATGTGTGTCAGTTAGGGTGTGGAAAGTCCC
CAGGCTCCCCAGGCAGGCAGAAGTATGCAAAGCATGCATCTCAATTAGTCAGCAACCAGGTGTGGAAAGT
CCCCAGGCTCCCCAGCAGGCAGAAGTATGCAAAGCATGCATCTCAATTAGTCAGCAACCATAGTCCCGCC
CCTAACTCCGCCCATCCCGCCCCTAACTCCGCCCAGTTCCGCCCATTCTCCGCCCCATGGCTGACTAATT
TTTTTTATTTATGCAGAGGCCGAGGCCGCCTCTGCCTCTGAGCTATTCCAGAAGTAGTGAGGAGGCTTTT
TTGGAGGCCTAGGCTTTTGCAAAAAGCTCCCGGGAGCTTGTATATCCATTTTCGGATCTGATCAGCACGT
GTTGACAATTAATCATCGGCATAGTATATCGGCATAGTATAATACGACAAGGTGAGGAACTAAACCATGG
CCAAGTTGACCAGTGCCGTTCCGGTGCTCACCGCGCGCGACGTCGCCGGAGCGGTCGAGTTCTGGACCGA
CCGGCTCGGGTTCTCCCGGGACTTCGTGGAGGACGACTTCGCCGGTGTGGTCCGGGACGACGTGACCCTG
TTCATCAGCGCGGTCCAGGACCAGGTGGTGCCGGACAACACCCTGGCCTGGGTGTGGGTGCGCGGCCTGG
ACGAGCTGTACGCCGAGTGGTCGGAGGTCGTGTCCACGAACTTCCGGGACGCCTCCGGGCCGGCCATGAC
CGAGATCGGCGAGCAGCCGTGGGGGCGGGAGTTCGCCCTGCGCGACCCGGCCGGCAACTGCGTGCACTTC
GTGGCCGAGGAGCAGGACTGACACGTGCTACGAGATTTCGATTCCACCGCCGCCTTCTATGAAAGGTTGG
GCTTCGGAATCGTTTTCCGGGACGCCGGCTGGATGATCCTCCAGCGCGGGGATCTCATGCTGGAGTTCTT
CGCCCACCCCAACTTGTTTATTGCAGCTTATAATGGTTACAAATAAAGCAATAGCATCACAAATTTCACA
AATAAAGCATTTTTTTCACTGCATTCTAGTTGTGGTTTGTCCAAACTCATCAATGTATCTTATCATGTCT
GTATACCGTCGACCTCTAGCTAGAGCTTGGCGTAATCATGGTCATAGCTGTTTCCTGTGTGAAATTGTTA
TCCGCTCACAATTCCACACAACATACGAGCCGGAAGCATAAAGTGTAAAGCCTGGGGTGCCTAATGAGTG
AGCTAACTCACATTAATTGCGTTGCGCTCACTGCCCGCTTTCCAGTCGGGAAACCTGTCGTGCCAGCTGC
ATTAATGAATCGGCCAACGCGCGGGGAGAGGCGGTTTGCGTATTGGGCGCTCTTCCGCTTCCTCGCTCAC
TGACTCGCTGCGCTCGGTCGTTCGGCTGCGGCGAGCGGTATCAGCTCACTCAAAGGCGGTAATACGGTTA
TCCACAGAATCAGGGGATAACGCAGGAAAGAACATGTGAGCAAAAGGCCAGCAAAAGGCCAGGAACCGTA
AAAAGGCCGCGTTGCTGGCGTTTTTCCATAGGCTCCGCCCCCCTGACGAGCATCACAAAAATCGACGCTC
AAGTCAGAGGTGGCGAAACCCGACAGGACTATAAAGATACCAGGCGTTTCCCCCTGGAAGCTCCCTCGTG
CGCTCTCCTGTTCCGACCCTGCCGCTTACCGGATACCTGTCCGCCTTTCTCCCTTCGGGAAGCGTGGCGC
TTTCTCAATGCTCACGCTGTAGGTATCTCAGTTCGGTGTAGGTCGTTCGCTCCAAGCTGGGCTGTGTGCA
CGAACCCCCCGTTCAGCCCGACCGCTGCGCCTTATCCGGTAACTATCGTCTTGAGTCCAACCCGGTAAGA
CACGACTTATCGCCACTGGCAGCAGCCACTGGTAACAGGATTAGCAGAGCGAGGTATGTAGGCGGTGCTA
CAGAGTTCTTGAAGTGGTGGCCTAACTACGGCTACACTAGAAGGACAGTATTTGGTATCTGCGCTCTGCT
GAAGCCAGTTACCTTCGGAAAAAGAGTTGGTAGCTCTTGATCCGGCAAACAAACCACCGCTGGTAGCGGT
GGTTTTTTTGTTTGCAAGCAGCAGATTACGCGCAGAAAAAAAGGATCTCAAGAAGATCCTTTGATCTTTT
CTACGGGGTCTGACGCTCAGTGGAACGAAAACTCACGTTAAGGGATTTTGGTCATGAGATTATCAAAAAG
GATCTTCACCTAGATCCTTTTAAATTAAAAATGAAGTTTTAAATCAATCTAAAGTATATATGAGTAAACT
TGGTCTGACAGTTACCAATGCTTAATCAGTGAGGCACCTATCTCAGCGATCTGTCTATTTCGTTCATCCA
TAGTTGCCTGACTCCCCGTCGTGTAGATAACTACGATACGGGAGGGCTTACCATCTGGCCCCAGTGCTGC
AATGATACCGCGAGACCCACGCTCACCGGCTCCAGATTTATCAGCAATAAACCAGCCAGCCGGAAGGGCC
GAGCGCAGAAGTGGTCCTGCAACTTTATCCGCCTCCATCCAGTCTATTAATTGTTGCCGGGAAGCTAGAG
TAAGTAGTTCGCCAGTTAATAGTTTGCGCAACGTTGTTGCCATTGCTACAGGCATCGTGGTGTCACGCTC
GTCGTTTGGTATGGCTTCATTCAGCTCCGGTTCCCAACGATCAAGGCGAGTTACATGATCCCCCATGTTG
TGCAAAAAAGCGGTTAGCTCCTTCGGTCCTCCGATCGTTGTCAGAAGTAAGTTGGCCGCAGTGTTATCAC
TCATGGTTATGGCAGCACTGCATAATTCTCTTACTGTCATGCCATCCGTAAGATGCTTTTCTGTGACTGG
TGAGTACTCAACCAAGTCATTCTGAGAATAGTGTATGCGGCGACCGAGTTGCTCTTGCCCGGCGTCAATA
CGGGATAATACCGCGCCACATAGCAGAACTTTAAAAGTGCTCATCATTGGAAAACGTTCTTCGGGGCGAA
AACTCTCAAGGATCTTACCGCTGTTGAGATCCAGTTCGATGTAACCCACTCGTGCACCCAACTGATCTTC
AGCATCTTTTACTTTCACCAGCGTTTCTGGGTGAGCAAAAACAGGAAGGCAAAATGCCGCAAAAAAGGGA
ATAAGGGCGACACGGAAATGTTGAATACTCATACTCTTCCTTTTTCAATATTATTGAAGCATTTATCAGG
GTTATTGTCTCATGAGCGGATACATATTTGAATGTATTTAGAAAAATAAACAAATAGGGGTTCCGCGCAC
ATTTCCCCGAAAAGTGCCACCTGACGTC
Features (pLannotate 1.2.2; 30 found; start..end, strand, type, name):
     36..80      -  misc_feature   bom (fragment): basis of mobility region from pBR322
    235..614     +  enhancer       CMV enhancer: human cytomegalovirus immediate early enhancer
    615..814     +  promoter       CMV promoter: human cytomegalovirus (CMV) immediate early promoter
    832..1012    +  LTR            5' LTR (truncated): truncated 5' long terminal repeat (LTR) from HIV-1
   1059..1184    +  misc_feature   HIV-1 Ψ: packaging signal of human immunodeficiency virus type 1
   1168..1506    +  CDS            HIV-1 gag (fragment): gag protein from human immunodeficiency virus 1; gag
   1681..1914    +  misc_feature   RRE: The Rev response element (RRE) of HIV-1 allows for Rev-dependent mRNA export from the nucleus to the cytoplasm.
   2291..2391    +  CDS            Rev (fragment): human immunodeficiency virus 1 (HIV-1) Rev protein; rev; enhances nuclear export of unspliced and incompletely spliced viral mRNAs
   2417..2534    +  misc_feature   cPPT/CTS: central polypurine tract and central termination sequence of HIV-1
   2590..3752    +  promoter       EF-1α promoter: strong constitutive promoter for human elongation factor EF-1α
   3777..4721    +  CDS            miRFP670v1: miRFP670v1 is a basic (constitutively fluorescent) near ir fluorescent protein published in 2016, derived from Rhodopseudomonas palustris. It has low acid sensitivity. It requires the cofactor biliverdin for fluorescence.
   4809..5138    +  CDS            GMNN (fragment): GEMI_HUMAN - Experimental evidence at protein level: Swiss-Prot protein existence level 1. Inhibits DNA replication by preventing the incorporation of MCM complex into pre-replication complex (pre-RC) (PubMed:9635433, PubMed:14993212, PubMed:20129055, PubMed:24064211). It is degraded during the mitotic phase of the cell cycle (PubMed:9635433, PubMed:14993212, PubMed:24064211). Its destruction at the metaphase- anaphase transition permits replication in the succeeding cell cycle (PubMed:9635433, PubMed:14993212, PubMed:24064211). Inhibits histone acetyltransferase activity of KAT7/HBO1 in a CDT
   5177..5765    +  misc_feature   WPRE: woodchuck hepatitis virus posttranscriptional regulatory element
   5690..6277    +  CDS            nef: NEF_HV112 - Experimental evidence at protein level: Swiss-Prot protein existence level 1. Extracellular Nef protein targets CD4(+) T-lymphocytes for apoptosis by interacting with CXCR4 surface receptors. From Human immunodeficiency virus type 1 group M subtype B (isolate PCV12) (HIV-1).
   6284..6464    +  LTR            5' LTR (truncated): truncated 5' long terminal repeat (LTR) from HIV-1
   6496..6720    +  polyA_signal   bGH poly(A) signal: bovine growth hormone polyadenylation signal
   6724..6745    +  promoter       SV40 promoter (fragment): SV40 enhancer and early promoter
   6766..7194    +  rep_origin     f1 ori (sequence partly withheld): f1 bacteriophage origin of replication; arrow indicates direction of (+) strand synthesis
   7208..7538    +  promoter       SV40 promoter: SV40 enhancer and early promoter
   7586..7633    +  promoter       EM7 promoter: synthetic bacterial promoter&nbsp
   7652..8026    +  CDS            BleoR: antibiotic-binding protein; Sh ble from Streptoalloteichus hindustanus; confers resistance to bleomycin, phleomycin, and Zeocin™
   8036..8161    +  CDS            ble (fragment): BLE_KLEPN - Experimental evidence at protein level: Swiss-Prot protein existence level 1. Binding protein with a strong affinity to the bleomycin family of antibiotics. Binds to CL990; an antimitotic-antibiotic compound. From Klebsiella pneumoniae.
   8156..8277    +  polyA_signal   SV40 poly(A) signal: SV40 polyadenylation signal
   8350..8366    -  protein_bind   lac operator: The lac repressor binds to the lac operator to inhibit transcription in E. coli. This inhibition can be relieved by adding lactose or isopropyl-β-D-thiogalactopyranoside (IPTG). lac repressor encoded by lacI
   8374..8404    -  promoter       lac promoter: promoter for the E. coli lac operon
   8419..8440    -  protein_bind   CAP binding site: CAP binding activates transcription in the presence of cAMP. E. coli catabolite activator protein
   8453..8545    -  CDS            lacI (fragment): lac repressor; lacI; The lac repressor binds to the lac operator to inhibit transcription in E. coli. This inhibition can be relieved by adding lactose or isopropyl-β-D-thiogalactopyranoside (IPTG).
   8728..9316    -  rep_origin     ori: high-copy-number ColE1/pMB1/pBR322/pUC origin of replication
   9487..10347   -  CDS            AmpR: β-lactamase; bla; confers resistance to ampicillin, carbenicillin, and related antibiotics
  10348..10452   -  promoter       AmpR promoter: bla
