>Addgene plasmid #80006 | pCSII-EF-miRFP670v1-hGem(1/110) | addgene full sequence | sequence record 231213 | Addgene NGS Result
CCAGTATCTGCTCCCTGCTTGTGTGTTGGAGGTCGCTGAGTAGTGCGCGAGCAAAATTTAAGCTACAACA
AGGCAAGGCTTGACCGACAATTGCATGAAGAATCTGCTTAGGGTTAGGCGTTTTGCGCTGCTTCGCGATG
TACGGGCCAGATATACGCGTTGACATTGATTATTGACTAGTTATTAATAGTAATCAATTACGGGGTCATT
AGTTCATAGCCCATATATGGAGTTCCGCGTTACATAACTTACGGTAAATGGCCCGCCTGGCTGACCGCCC
AACGACCCCCGCCCATTGACGTCAATAATGACGTATGTTCCCATAGTAACGCCAATAGGGACTTTCCATT
GACGTCAATGGGTGGAGTATTTACGGTAAACTGCCCACTTGGCAGTACATCAAGTGTATCATATGCCAAG
TACGCCCCCTATTGACGTCAATGACGGTAAATGGCCCGCCTGGCATTATGCCCAGTACATGACCTTATGG
GACTTTCCTACTTGGCAGTACATCTACGTATTAGTCATCGCTATTACCATGGTGATGCGGTTTTGGCAGT
ACATCAATGGGCGTGGATAGCGGTTTGACTCACGGGGATTTCCAAGTCTCCACCCCATTGACGTCAATGG
GAGTTTGTTTTGGCACCAAAATCAACGGGACTTTCCAAAATGTCGTAACAACTCCGCCCCATTGACGCAA
ATGGGCGGTAGGCGTGTACGGTGGGAGGTCTATATAAGCAGCGCGTTTTGCCTGTACTGGGTCTCTCTGG
TTAGACCAGATCTGAGCCTGGGAGCTCTCTGGCTAACTAGGGAACCCACTGCTTAAGCCTCAATAAAGCT
TGCCTTGAGTGCTTCAAGTAGTGTGTGCCCGTCTGTTGTGTGACTCTGGTAACTAGAGATCCCTCAGACC
CTTTTAGTCAGTGTGGAAAATCTCTAGCAGTGGCGCCCGAACAGGGACTTGAAAGCGAAAGGGAAACCAG
AGGAGCTCTCTCGACGCAGGACTCGGCTTGCTGAAGCGCGCACGGCAAGAGGCGAGGGGCGGCGACTGGT
GAGTACGCCAAAAATTTTGACTAGCGGAGGCTAGAAGGAGAGAGATGGGTGCGAGAGCGTCAGTATTAAG
CGGGGGAGAATTAGATCGCGATGGGAAAAAATTCGGTTAAGGCCAGGGGGAAAGAAAAAATATAAATTAA
AACATATAGTATGGGCAAGCAGGGAGCTAGAACGATTCGCAGTTAATCCTGGCCTGTTAGAAACATCAGA
AGGCTGTAGACAAATACTGGGACAGCTACAACCATCCCTTCAGACAGGATCAGAAGAACTTAGATCATTA
TATAATACAGTAGCAACCCTCTATTGTGTGCATCAAAGGATAGAGATAAAAGACACCAAGGAAGCTTTAG
ACAAGATAGAGGAAGAGCAAAACAAAAGTAAGACCACCGCACAGCAAGGGCCGCTGATCTTCAGACCTGG
AGGAGGAGATATGAGGGACAATTGGAGAAGTGAATTATATAAATATAAAGTAGTAAAAATTGAACCATTA
GGAGTAGCACCCACCAAGGCAAAGAGAAGAGTGGTGCAGAGAGAAAAAAGAGCAGTGGGAATAGGAGCTT
TGTTCCTTGGGTTCTTGGGAGCAGCAGGAAGCACTATGGGCGCAGCGTCAATGACGCTGACGGTACAGGC
CAGACAATTATTGTCTGGTATAGTGCAGCAGCAGAACAATTTGCTGAGGGCTATTGAGGCGCAACAGCAT
CTGTTGCAACTCACAGTCTGGGGCATCAAGCAGCTCCAGGCAAGAATCCTGGCTGTGGAAAGATACCTAA
AGGATCAACAGCTCCTGGGGATTTGGGGTTGCTCTGGAAAACTCATTTGCACCACTGCTGTGCCTTGGAA
TGCTAGTTGGAGTAATAAATCTCTGGAACAGATTTGGAATCACACGACCTGGATGGAGTGGGACAGAGAA
ATTAACAATTACACAAGCTTAATACACTCCTTAATTGAAGAATCGCAAAACCAGCAAGAAAAGAATGAAC
AAGAATTATTGGAATTAGATAAATGGGCAAGTTTGTGGAATTGGTTTAACATAACAAATTGGCTGTGGTA
TATAAAATTATTCATAATGATAGTAGGAGGCTTGGTAGGTTTAAGAATAGTTTTTGCTGTACTTTCTATA
GTGAATAGAGTTAGGCAGGGATATTCACCATTATCGTTTCAGACCCACCTCCCAACCCCGAGGGGACCCG
ACAGGCCCGAAGGAATAGAAGAAGAAGGTGGAGAGAGAGACAGAGACAGATCCATTCGATTAGTGAACGG
ATCTACAAATGGCAGTATTCATCCACAATTTTAAAAGAAAAGGGGGGATTGGGGGGTACAGTGCAGGGGA
AAGAATAGTAGACATAATAGCAACAGACATACAAACTAAAGAATTACAAAAACAAATTACAAAAATTCAA
AATTTTCGGGTTTATTACAGGGACAGCAGAAATTCACTTTGAATTAATTCAAGCTTCGTGAGGCTCCGGT
GCCCGTCAGTGGGCAGAGCGCACATCGCCCACAGTCCCCGAGAAGTTGGGGGGAGGGGTCGGCAATTGAA
CCGGTGCCTAGAGAAGGTGGCGCGGGGTAAACTGGGAAAGTGATGTCGTGTACTGGCTCCGCCTTTTTCC
CGAGGGTGGGGGAGAACCGTATATAAGTGCAGTAGTCGCCGTGAACGTTCTTTTTCGCAACGGGTTTGCC
GCCAGAACACAGGTAAGTGCCGTGTGTGGTTCCCGCGGGCCTGGCCTCTTTACGGGTTATGGCCCTTGCG
TGCCTTGAATTACTTCCACCTGGCTCCAGTACGTGATTCTTGATCCCGAGCTGGAGCCAGGGGCGGGCCT
TGCGCTTTAGGAGCCCCTTCGCCTCGTGCTTGAGTTGAGGCCTGGCCTGGGCGCTGGGGCCGCCGCGTGC
GAATCTGGTGGCACCTTCGCGCCTGTCTCGCTGCTTTCGATAAGTCTCTAGCCATTTAAAATTTTTGATG
ACCTGCTGCGACGCTTTTTTTCTGGCAAGATAGTCTTGTAAATGCGGGCCAGGATCTGCACACTGGTATT
TCGGTTTTTGGGGCCGCGGGCGGCGACGGGGCCCGTGCGTCCCAGCGCACATGTTCGGCGAGGCGGGGCC
TGCGAGCGCGGCCACCGAGAATCGGACGGGGGTAGTCTCAAGCTGGCCGGCCTGCTCTGGTGCCTGGCCT
CGCGCCGCCGTGTATCGCCCCGCCCTGGGCGGCAAGGCTGGCCCGGTCGGCACCAGTTGCGTGAGCGGAA
AGATGGCCGCTTCCCGGCCCTGCTCCAGGGGGCTCAAAATGGAGGACGCGGCGCTCGGGAGAGCGGGCGG
GTGAGTCACCCACACAAAGGAAAGGGGCCTTTCCGTCCTCAGCCGTCGCTTCATGTGACTCCACGGAGTA
CCGGGCGCCGTCCAGGCACCTCGATTAGTTCTGGAGCTTTTGGAGTACGTCGTCTTTAGGTTGGGGGGAG
GGGTTTTATGCGATGGAGTTTCCCCACACTGAGTGGGTGGAGACTGAAGTTAGGCCAGCTTGGCACTTGA
TGTAATTCTCCTTGGAATTTGCCCTTTTTGAGTTTGGATCTTGGTTCATTCTCAAGCCTCAGACAGTGGT
TCAAAGTTTTTTTCTTCCATTTCAGGTGTCGTGAACACGCTACCGGTCTCGAGAATTCATGGTAGCAGGT
CATGCCTCTGGCAGCCCCGCATTCGGGACCGCCTCTCATTCGAATAGCGAACATGAAGAGATCCACCTCG
CCGGCTCGATCCAGCCGCATGGCGCGCTTCTGGTCGTCAGCGAACATGATCATCGCGTCATCCAGGCCAG
CGCCAACGCCGCGGAATTTCTGAATCTCGGAAGCGTACTCGGCGTTCCGCTCGCCGAGATCGACGGCGAT
CTGTTGATCAAGATCCTGCCGCATCTCGATCCCACCGCCGAAGGCATGCCGGTCGCGGTGCGCTGCCGGA
TCGGCAATCCCTCTACGGAGTACTGCGGTCTGATGCATCGGCCTCCGGAAGGCGGGCTGATCATCGAACT
CGAACGTGCCGGCCCGTCGATCGATCTGTCAGGCACGCTGGCGCCGGCGCTGGAGCGGATCCGCACGGCG
GGTTCACTGCGCGCGCTGTGCGATGACACCGTGCTGCTGTTTCAGCAGTGCACCGGCTACGACCGGGTGA
TGGTGTATCGTTTCGATGAGCAAGGCCACGGCCTGGTATTCTCCGAGTGCCATGTGCCTGGGCTCGAATC
CTATTTCGGCAACCGCTATCCGTCGTCGACTGTCCCGCAGATGGCGCGGCAGCTGTACGTGCGGCAGCGC
GTCCGCGTGCTGGTCGACGTCACCTATCAGCCGGTGCCGCTGGAGCCGCGGCTGTCGCCGCTGACCGGGC
GCGATCTCGACATGTCGGGCTGCTTCCTGCGCTCGATGTCGCCGTGCCATCTGCAGTTCCTGAAGGACAT
GGGCGTGCGCGCCACCCTGGCGGTGTCGCTGGTGGTCGGCGGCAAGCTGTGGGGCCTGGTTGTCTGTCAC
CATTATCTGCCGCGCTTCATCCGTTTCGAGCTGCGGGCGATCTGCAAACGGCTCGCCGAAAGGATCGCGA
CGCGGATCACCGCGCTTGAGAGCGGAGGTGGTGGATCAGGTGGAGGAGGTTCTGGAGGTGGTGGATCAGG
AGGAGGTGGTTCTGGAGGTGGTGGATCGCGGCCGCTCGAGATGAATCCCAGTATGAAGCAGAAACAAGAA
GAAATCAAAGAGAATATAAAGAATAGTTCTGTCCCAAGAAGAACTCTGAAGATGATTCAGCCTTCTGCAT
CTGGATCTCTTGTTGGAAGAGAAAATGAGCTGTCCGCAGGCTTGTCCAAAAGGAAACATCGGAATGACCA
CTTAACATCTACAACTTCCAGCCCTGGGGTTATTGTCCCAGAATCTAGTGAAAATAAAAATCTTGGAGGA
GTCACCCAGGAGTCATTTGATCTTATGATTAAAGAAAATCCATCCTCTCAGTATTGGAAGGAAGTGGCAG
AAAAACGGAGAAAGGCGCTGTAATCTAGAGTTAACATCGAGGGATCAAGCTTATCGATAATCAACCTCTG
GATTACAAAATTTGTGAAAGATTGACTGGTATTCTTAACTATGTTGCTCCTTTTACGCTATGTGGATACG
CTGCTTTAATGCCTTTGTATCATGCTATTGCTTCCCGTATGGCTTTCATTTTCTCCTCCTTGTATAAATC
CTGGTTGCTGTCTCTTTATGAGGAGTTGTGGCCCGTTGTCAGGCAACGTGGCGTGGTGTGCACTGTGTTT
GCTGACGCAACCCCCACTGGTTGGGGCATTGCCACCACCTGTCAGCTCCTTTCCGGGACTTTCGCTTTCC
CCCTCCCTATTGCCACGGCGGAACTCATCGCCGCCTGCCTTGCCCGCTGCTGGACAGGGGCTCGGCTGTT
GGGCACTGACAATTCCGTGGTGTTGTCGGGGAAGCTGACGTCCTTTCCATGGCTGCTCGCCTGTGTTGCC
ACCTGGATTCTGCGCGGGACGTCCTTCTGCTACGTCCCTTCGGCCCTCAATCCAGCGGACCTTCCTTCCC
GCGGCCTGCTGCCGGCTCTGCGGCCTCTTCCGCGTCTTCGCCTTCGCCCTCAGACGAGTCGGATCTCCCT
TTGGGCCGCCTCCCCGCATCGATACCGTCGAGACCTAGAAAAACATGGAGCAATCACAAGTAGCAATACA
GCAGCTACCAATGCTGATTGTGCCTGGCTAGAAGCACAAGAGGAGGAGGAGGTGGGTTTTCCAGTCACAC
CTCAGGTACCTTTAAGACCAATGACTTACAAGGCAGCTGTAGATCTTAGCCACTTTTTAAAAGAAAAGGG
GGGACTGGAAGGGCTAATTCACTCCCAACGAAGACAAGATATCCTTGATCTGTGGATCTACCACACACAA
GGCTACTTCCCTGATTGGCAGAACTACACACCAGGGCCAGGGATCAGATATCCACTGACCTTTGGATGGT
GCTACAAGCTAGTACCAGTTGAGCAAGAGAAGGTAGAAGAAGCCAATGAAGGAGAGAACACCCGCTTGTT
ACACCCTGTGAGCCTGCATGGGATGGATGACCCGGAGAGAGAAGTATTAGAGTGGAGGTTTGACAGCCGC
CTAGCATTTCATCACATGGCCCGAGAGCTGCATCCGGACTGTACTGGGTCTCTCTGGTTAGACCAGATCT
GAGCCTGGGAGCTCTCTGGCTAACTAGGGAACCCACTGCTTAAGCCTCAATAAAGCTTGCCTTGAGTGCT
TCAAGTAGTGTGTGCCCGTCTGTTGTGTGACTCTGGTAACTAGAGATCCCTCAGACCCTTTTAGTCAGTG
TGGAAAATCTCTAGCAGGGCCCGTTTAAACCCGCTGATCAGCCTCGACTGTGCCTTCTAGTTGCCAGCCA
TCTGTTGTTTGCCCCTCCCCCGTGCCTTCCTTGACCCTGGAAGGTGCCACTCCCACTGTCCTTTCCTAAT
AAAATGAGGAAATTGCATCGCATTGTCTGAGTAGGTGTCATTCTATTCTGGGGGGTGGGGTGGGGCAGGA
CAGCAAGGGGGAGGATTGGGAAGACAATAGCAGGCATGCTGGGGATGCGGTGGGCTCTATGGCTTCTGAG
GCGGAAAGAACCAGCTGGGGCTCTAGGGGGTATCCCC
[124 nt withheld, positions 6688-6811]
C
[91 nt withheld, positions 6813-6903]
A
[49 nt withheld, positions 6905-6953]
CCTTTGACGTTGGAGTCCACGTTCTTT
[37 nt withheld, positions 6981-7017]
ACCCTATCTCGGTCTATTCTTTTGATTTATAAGGGATTTTGCCGATTTCGGCCTATTGGTTAAAAAATGA
GCTGATTTAACAAAAATTTAACGCGAATTAATTCTGTGGAATGTGTGTCAGTTAGGGTGTGGAAAGTCCC
CAGGCTCCCCAGCAGGCAGAAGTATGCAAAGCATGCATCTCAATTAGTCAGCAACCAGGTGTGGAAAGTC
CCCAGGCTCCCCAGCAGGCAGAAGTATGCAAAGCATGCATCTCAATTAGTCAGCAACCATAGTCCCGCCC
CTAACTCCGCCCATCCCGCCCCTAACTCCGCCCAGTTCCGCCCATTCTCCGCCCCATGGCTGACTAATTT
TTTTTATTTATGCAGAGGCCGAGGCCGCCTCTGCCTCTGAGCTATTCCAGAAGTAGTGAGGAGGCTTTTT
TGGAGGCCTAGGCTTTTGCAAAAAGCTCCCGGGAGCTTGTATATCCATTTTCGGATCTGATCAGCACGTG
TTGACAATTAATCATCGGCATAGTATATCGGCATAGTATAATACGACAAGGTGAGGAACTAAACCATGGC
CAAGTTGACCAGTGCCGTTCCGGTGCTCACCGCGCGCGACGTCGCCGGAGCGGTCGAGTTCTGGACCGAC
CGGCTCGGGTTCTCCCGGGACTTCGTGGAGGACGACTTCGCCGGTGTGGTCCGGGACGACGTGACCCTGT
TCATCAGCGCGGTCCAGGACCAGGTGGTGCCGGACAACACCCTGGCCTGGGTGTGGGTGCGCGGCCTGGA
CGAGCTGTACGCCGAGTGGTCGGAGGTCGTGTCCACGAACTTCCGGGACGCCTCCGGGCCGGCCATGACC
GAGATCGGCGAGCAGCCGTGGGGGCGGGAGTTCGCCCTGCGCGACCCGGCCGGCAACTGCGTGCACTTCG
TGGCCGAGGAGCAGGACTGACACGTGCTACGAGATTTCGATTCCACCGCCGCCTTCTATGAAAGGTTGGG
CTTCGGAATCGTTTTCCGGGACGCCGGCTGGATGATCCTCCAGCGCGGGGATCTCATGCTGGAGTTCTTC
GCCCACCCCAACTTGTTTATTGCAGCTTATAATGGTTACAAATAAAGCAATAGCATCACAAATTTCACAA
ATAAAGCATTTTTTTCACTGCATTCTAGTTGTGGTTTGTCCAAACTCATCAATGTATCTTATCATGTCTG
TATACCGTCGACCTCTAGCTAGAGCTTGGCGTAATCATGGTCATAGCTGTTTCCTGTGTGAAATTGTTAT
CCGCTCACAATTCCACACAACATACGAGCCGGAAGCATAAAGTGTAAAGCCTGGGGTGCCTAATGAGTGA
GCTAACTCACATTAATTGCGTTGCGCTCACTGCCCGCTTTCCAGTCGGGAAACCTGTCGTGCCAGCTGCA
TTAATGAATCGGCCAACGCGCGGGGAGAGGCGGTTTGCGTATTGGGCGCTCTTCCGCTTCCTCGCTCACT
GACTCGCTGCGCTCGGTCGTTCGGCTGCGGCGAGCGGTATCAGCTCACTCAAAGGCGGTAATACGGTTAT
CCACAGAATCAGGGGATAACGCAGGAAAGAACATGTGAGCAAAAGGCCAGCAAAAGGCCAGGAACCGTAA
AAAGGCCGCGTTGCTGGCGTTTTTCCATAGGCTCCGCCCCCCTGACGAGCATCACAAAAATCGACGCTCA
AGTCAGAGGTGGCGAAACCCGACAGGACTATAAAGATACCAGGCGTTTCCCCCTGGAAGCTCCCTCGTGC
GCTCTCCTGTTCCGACCCTGCCGCTTACCGGATACCTGTCCGCCTTTCTCCCTTCGGGAAGCGTGGCGCT
TTCTCATAGCTCACGCTGTAGGTATCTCAGTTCGGTGTAGGTCGTTCGCTCCAAGCTGGGCTGTGTGCAC
GAACCCCCCGTTCAGCCCGACCGCTGCGCCTTATCCGGTAACTATCGTCTTGAGTCCAACCCGGTAAGAC
ACGACTTATCGCCACTGGCAGCAGCCACTGGTAACAGGATTAGCAGAGCGAGGTATGTAGGCGGTGCTAC
AGAGTTCTTGAAGTGGTGGCCTAACTACGGCTACACTAGAAGAACAGTATTTGGTATCTGCGCTCTGCTG
AAGCCAGTTACCTTCGGAAAAAGAGTTGGTAGCTCTTGATCCGGCAAACAAACCACCGCTGGTAGCGGTG
GTTTTTTTGTTTGCAAGCAGCAGATTACGCGCAGAAAAAAAGGATCTCAAGAAGATCCTTTGATCTTTTC
TACGGGGTCTGACGCTCAGTGGAACGAAAACTCACGTTAAGGGATTTTGGTCATGAGATTATCAAAAAGG
ATCTTCACCTAGATCCTTTTAAATTAAAAATGAAGTTTTAAATCAATCTAAAGTATATATGAGTAAACTT
GGTCTGACAGTTACCAATGCTTAATCAGTGAGGCACCTATCTCAGCGATCTGTCTATTTCGTTCATCCAT
AGTTGCCTGACTCCCCGTCGTGTAGATAACTACGATACGGGAGGGCTTACCATCTGGCCCCAGTGCTGCA
ATGATACCGCGAGACCCACGCTCACCGGCTCCAGATTTATCAGCAATAAACCAGCCAGCCGGAAGGGCCG
AGCGCAGAAGTGGTCCTGCAACTTTATCCGCCTCCATCCAGTCTATTAATTGTTGCCGGGAAGCTAGAGT
AAGTAGTTCGCCAGTTAATAGTTTGCGCAACGTTGTTGCCATTGCTACAGGCATCGTGGTGTCACGCTCG
TCGTTTGGTATGGCTTCATTCAGCTCCGGTTCCCAACGATCAAGGCGAGTTACATGATCCCCCATGTTGT
GCAAAAAAGCGGTTAGCTCCTTCGGTCCTCCGATCGTTGTCAGAAGTAAGTTGGCCGCAGTGTTATCACT
CATGGTTATGGCAGCACTGCATAATTCTCTTACTGTCATGCCATCCGTAAGATGCTTTTCTGTGACTGGT
GAGTACTCAACCAAGTCATTCTGAGAATAGTGTATGCGGCGACCGAGTTGCTCTTGCCCGGCGTCAATAC
GGGATAATACCGCGCCACATAGCAGAACTTTAAAAGTGCTCATCATTGGAAAACGTTCTTCGGGGCGAAA
ACTCTCAAGGATCTTACCGCTGTTGAGATCCAGTTCGATGTAACCCACTCGTGCACCCAACTGATCTTCA
GCATCTTTTACTTTCACCAGCGTTTCTGGGTGAGCAAAAACAGGAAGGCAAAATGCCGCAAAAAAGGGAA
TAAGGGCGACACGGAAATGTTGAATACTCATACTCTTCCTTTTTCAATATTATTGAAGCATTTATCAGGG
TTATTGTCTCATGAGCGGATACATATTTGAATGTATTTAGAAAAATAAACAAATAGGGGTTCCGCGCACA
TTTCCCCGAAAAGTGCCACCTGACGTCGACGGATCGGGAGATCTCCCGATCCCCTATGGTGCACTCTCAG
TACAATCTGCTCTGATGCCGCATAGTTAAG
Features (pLannotate 1.2.2; 30 found; start..end, strand, type, name):
    162..541     +  enhancer       CMV enhancer: human cytomegalovirus immediate early enhancer
    542..741     +  promoter       CMV promoter: human cytomegalovirus (CMV) immediate early promoter
    759..939     +  LTR            5' LTR (truncated): truncated 5' long terminal repeat (LTR) from HIV-1
    986..1111    +  misc_feature   HIV-1 Ψ: packaging signal of human immunodeficiency virus type 1
   1095..1433    +  CDS            HIV-1 gag (fragment): gag protein from human immunodeficiency virus 1; gag
   1603..1836    +  misc_feature   RRE: The Rev response element (RRE) of HIV-1 allows for Rev-dependent mRNA export from the nucleus to the cytoplasm.
   2213..2313    +  CDS            Rev (fragment): human immunodeficiency virus 1 (HIV-1) Rev protein; rev; enhances nuclear export of unspliced and incompletely spliced viral mRNAs
   2339..2456    +  misc_feature   cPPT/CTS: central polypurine tract and central termination sequence of HIV-1
   2512..3674    +  promoter       EF-1α promoter: strong constitutive promoter for human elongation factor EF-1α
   3699..4643    +  CDS            miRFP670v1: miRFP670v1 is a basic (constitutively fluorescent) near ir fluorescent protein published in 2016, derived from Rhodopseudomonas palustris. It has low acid sensitivity. It requires the cofactor biliverdin for fluorescence.
   4731..5060    +  CDS            GMNN (fragment): GEMI_HUMAN - Experimental evidence at protein level: Swiss-Prot protein existence level 1. Inhibits DNA replication by preventing the incorporation of MCM complex into pre-replication complex (pre-RC) (PubMed:9635433, PubMed:14993212, PubMed:20129055, PubMed:24064211). It is degraded during the mitotic phase of the cell cycle (PubMed:9635433, PubMed:14993212, PubMed:24064211). Its destruction at the metaphase- anaphase transition permits replication in the succeeding cell cycle (PubMed:9635433, PubMed:14993212, PubMed:24064211). Inhibits histone acetyltransferase activity of KAT7/HBO1 in a CDT
   5099..5687    +  misc_feature   WPRE: woodchuck hepatitis virus posttranscriptional regulatory element
   5612..6199    +  CDS            nef: NEF_HV112 - Experimental evidence at protein level: Swiss-Prot protein existence level 1. Extracellular Nef protein targets CD4(+) T-lymphocytes for apoptosis by interacting with CXCR4 surface receptors. From Human immunodeficiency virus type 1 group M subtype B (isolate PCV12) (HIV-1).
   6206..6386    +  LTR            5' LTR (truncated): truncated 5' long terminal repeat (LTR) from HIV-1
   6418..6642    +  polyA_signal   bGH poly(A) signal: bovine growth hormone polyadenylation signal
   6646..6667    +  promoter       SV40 promoter (fragment): SV40 enhancer and early promoter
   6688..7116    +  rep_origin     f1 ori (sequence partly withheld): f1 bacteriophage origin of replication; arrow indicates direction of (+) strand synthesis
   7130..7459    +  promoter       SV40 promoter: SV40 enhancer and early promoter
   7507..7554    +  promoter       EM7 promoter: synthetic bacterial promoter&nbsp
   7573..7947    +  CDS            BleoR: antibiotic-binding protein; Sh ble from Streptoalloteichus hindustanus; confers resistance to bleomycin, phleomycin, and Zeocin™
   7957..8082    +  CDS            ble (fragment): BLE_KLEPN - Experimental evidence at protein level: Swiss-Prot protein existence level 1. Binding protein with a strong affinity to the bleomycin family of antibiotics. Binds to CL990; an antimitotic-antibiotic compound. From Klebsiella pneumoniae.
   8077..8198    +  polyA_signal   SV40 poly(A) signal: SV40 polyadenylation signal
   8271..8287    -  protein_bind   lac operator: The lac repressor binds to the lac operator to inhibit transcription in E. coli. This inhibition can be relieved by adding lactose or isopropyl-β-D-thiogalactopyranoside (IPTG). lac repressor encoded by lacI
   8295..8325    -  promoter       lac promoter: promoter for the E. coli lac operon
   8340..8361    -  protein_bind   CAP binding site: CAP binding activates transcription in the presence of cAMP. E. coli catabolite activator protein
   8374..8466    -  CDS            lacI (fragment): lac repressor; lacI; The lac repressor binds to the lac operator to inhibit transcription in E. coli. This inhibition can be relieved by adding lactose or isopropyl-β-D-thiogalactopyranoside (IPTG).
   8649..9237    -  rep_origin     ori: high-copy-number ColE1/pMB1/pBR322/pUC origin of replication
   9408..10268   -  CDS            AmpR: β-lactamase; bla; confers resistance to ampicillin, carbenicillin, and related antibiotics
  10269..10373   -  promoter       AmpR promoter: bla
  10432..7       -  misc_feature   bom (fragment) (across the origin): basis of mobility region from pBR322
