[The description below was written by a language model from this plasmid's Addgene catalogue record and pLannotate feature annotations shown in this document.]
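Description:
pCSII-EF-miRFP670v1-hGem(1/110) is an HIV-1-based lentiviral transfer plasmid of about 10.5 kb, built on the pCSII-EF-MCS backbone. It is propagated in E. coli through a high-copy ColE1/pUC-type origin with ampicillin selection, and it also carries an f1 origin. Transcription of the viral genomic RNA in packaging cells is driven by a CMV enhancer/promoter fused to a truncated 5' LTR. This is followed by the Ψ packaging signal with a partial gag sequence, the Rev response element for Rev-dependent nuclear export, and the cPPT/CTS element that aids nuclear import of the reverse-transcribed genome. A second truncated LTR, preceded by sequence annotated as nef-derived, closes the proviral unit and is followed by a bGH polyadenylation signal. Outside the LTRs, the backbone contains an SV40/EM7-driven bleomycin/Zeocin resistance cassette with an SV40 poly(A). Because of its position, this cassette would not be transferred with the virus.

The payload is an EF-1α promoter driving a fusion of the monomeric near-infrared fluorescent protein miRFP670v1 to the N-terminus of residues 1–110 of human Geminin (GMNN). A WPRE downstream enhances transcript expression. miRFP670v1 derives from a Rhodopseudomonas palustris protein and needs biliverdin as its chromophore. Geminin is degraded at the metaphase–anaphase transition, so the fusion serves as an S/G2/M cell cycle reporter. The design derives from the Fucci cell cycle indicator system, shifted here to the near-infrared. The depositor and sequencing-verified records differ by only a few bases in length and show the same feature layout.
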