Addgene plasmid #80006: pCSII-EF-miRFP670v1-hGem(1/110)
Purpose: hGem(1/110) fused with near-infrared fluorescent protein miRFP670v1 (S/G2/M phase cell cycle reporter)
Depositing lab: Vladislav Verkhusha. Depositing organization: Albert Einstein College of Medicine. Publication: Bright monomeric near-infrared fluorescent proteins as tags and biosensors for multiscale imaging. Shcherbakova DM, Baloban M, Emelyanov AV, Brenowitz M, Guo P, Verkhusha VV. Nat Commun. 2016 Aug 19;7:12405. doi: 10.1038/ncomms12405. PubMed 27539380.
Backbone
  Vector backbone: pCSII-EF-MCS
  Backbone manufacturer: Dr. Hiroyuki Miyoshi (RIKEN, Tsukuba, Japan)
  Total vector size (bp): 10483
  Vector type: Lentiviral
Growth in bacteria
  Bacterial resistance: Ampicillin, 100 μg/mL
  Growth temperature: 37°C
  Growth strain: NEB Stable
  Copy number: Unknown
Gene/Insert
  Gene/Insert name: hGeminin (1/110)
  Species: H. sapiens (human)
  Entrez Gene: GMNN (a.k.a. Gem, MGORS6)
  Promoter: EF-1 alpha
  Tag / fusion protein: miRFP670v1 (N terminal on insert)
  Cloning method: Unknown
  Sequencing primers: 5′ ggttcattctcaagcctcagacagtgg
Resource information
  A portion of this plasmid was derived from a plasmid made by: The original plasmids for cell cycle analysis (Fucci system, Cell, 2008; 132:487-98) were created by Dr. Atsushi Miyawaki (RIKEN Brain Science Institute, Saitama, Japan)
Terms and licenses: Academic/Nonprofit Terms; Industry Terms: Not Available to Industry
How to cite: pCSII-EF-miRFP670v1-hGem(1/110) was a gift from Vladislav Verkhusha (Addgene plasmid # 80006 ; http://n2t.net/addgene:80006 ; RRID:Addgene_80006)
