>Addgene plasmid #80006 | pCSII-EF-miRFP670v1-hGem(1/110) | addgene partial sequence | sequence record 153490 | EF1a-F 5'-TCAAGCCTCAGACAGTGGTTC-3'
CTACCGGTCTCGAGAATTCATGGTAGCAGGTCATGCCTCTGGCAGCCCCGCATTCGGGACCGCCTCTCAT
TCGAATAGCGAACATGAAGAGATCCACCTCGCCGGCTCGATCCAGCCGCATGGCGCGCTTCTGGTCGTCA
GCGAACATGATCATCGCGTCATCCAGGCCAGCGCCAACGCCGCGGAATTTCTGAATCTCGGAAGCGTACT
CGGCGTTCCGCTCGCCGAGATCGACGGCGATCTGTTGATCAAGATCCTGCCGCATCTCGATCCCACCGCC
GAAGGCATGCCGGTCGCGGTGCGCTGCCGGATCGGCAATCCCTCTACGGAGTACTGCGGTCTGATGCATC
GGCCTCCGGAAGGCGGGCTGATCATCGAACTCGAACGTGCCGGCCCGTCGATCGATCTGTCAGGCACGCT
GGCGCCGGCGCTGGAGCGGATCCGCACGGCGGGTTCACTGCGCGCGCTGTGCGATGACACCGTGCTGCTG
TTTCAGCAGTGCACCGGCTACGACCGGGTGATGGTGTATCGTTTCGATGAGCAAGGCCACGGCCTGGTAT
TCTCCGAGTGCCATGTGCCTGGGCTCGAATCCTATTTCGGCAACCGCTATCCGTCGTCGACTGTCCCGCA
GATGGCGCGGCAGCTGTACGTGCGGCAGCGCGTCCGCGTGCTGGTCGACGTCACCTATCAGCCGGTGCCG
CTGGAGCCGCGGCTGTCGCCGCTGACCGGGCGCGATCTCGACATGTCGGGCTGCTTCCTGCGCTCGATGT
CGCCGTGCCATCTGCAGTTCCTGAAGGACATGGGCGTGCGCGCCACCCTG
