>Addgene plasmid #80006 | pCSII-EF-miRFP670v1-hGem(1/110) | addgene partial sequence | sequence record 153492 | WPRE-R 5'-CATAGCGTAAAAGGAGCAACA-3'
AATTTTGTAATCCAGAGGTTGATTATCGATAAGCTTGATCCCTCGATGTTAACTCTAGATTACAGCGCCT
TTCTCCGTTTTTCTGCCACTTCCTTCCAATACTGAGAGGATGGATTTTCTTTAATCATAAGATCAAATGA
CTCCTGGGTGACTCCTCCAAGATTTTTATTTTCACTAGATTCTGGGACAATAACCCCAGGGCTGGAAGTT
GTAGATGTTAAGTGGTCATTCCGATGTTTCCTTTTGGACAAGCCTGCGGACAGCTCATTTTCTCTTCCAA
CAAGAGATCCAGATGCAGAAGGCTGAATCATCTTCAGAGTTCTTCTTGGGACAGAACTATTCTTTATATT
CTCTTTGATTTCTTCTTGTTTCTGCTTCATACTGGGATTCATCTCGAGCGGCCGCGATCCACCACCTCCA
GAACCACCTCCTCCTGATCCACCACCTCCAGAACCTCCTCCACCTGATCCACCACCTCCGCTCTCAAGCG
CGGTGATCCGCGTCGCGATCCTTTCGGCGAGCCGTTTGCAGATCGCCCGCAGCTCGAAACGGATGAAGCG
CGGCAGATAATGGTGACAGACAACCAGGCCCCACAGCTTGCCGCCGACCACCAGCGACACCGCCAGGGTG
GCGCGCACGCCCATGTCCTTCAGGAACTGCAGATGGCACGGCGACATCGAGCGCAGGAAGCAGCCCGACA
TGTCGAGATCGCGCCCGGTCAGCGGCGACAGCCGCGGCTCCAGCGGCACCGGCTGATAGGTGACGTCGAC
CAGCACGCGGACGCGCTGCCGCACGTACAGCTGC
